>Addgene plasmid #217593 | DVK_pBR322_AF | addgene full sequence | sequence record 450352 | Addgene NGS Result
CTGGTCCCGCCGCATCCATACCGCCAGTTGTTTACCCTCACAACGTTCCAGTAACCGGGCATGTTCATCA
TCAGTAACCCGTATCGTGAGCATCCTCTCTCGTTTCATCGGTATCATTACCCCATGAACAGAAATCCCCC
TTACACGGAGGCATCAGTGACCAAACAGGAAAAAACCGCCCTTAACATGGCCCGCTTTATCAGAAGCCAG
ACATTAACGCTTCTGGAGAAACTCAACGAGCTGGACGCGGATGAACAGGCAGACATCTGTGAATCGCTTC
ACGACCACGCTGATGAGCTTTACCGCAGCTGCCTCGCGCGTTTCGGTGATGACGGTGAAAACCTCTGACA
CATGCAGCTCCCGGCGACGGTCACAGCTTGTCTGTAAGCGGATGCCGGGAGCAGACAAGCCCGTCAGGGC
GCGTCAGCGGGTGTTGGCGGGTGTCGGGGCGCAGCCATGACCCAGTCACGTAGCGATAGCGGAGTGTATA
CTGGCTTAACTATGCGGCATCAGAGCAGATTGTACTGAGAGTGCACCATTGCGGTGTGAAATACCGCACA
GATGCGTAAGGAGAAAATACCGCATCAGGCGCTCTTCCGCTTCCTCGCTCACTGACTCGCTGCGCTCGGT
CGTTCGGCTGCGGCGAGCGGTATCAGCTCACTCAAAGGCGGTAATACGGTTATCCACAGAATCAGGGGAT
AACGCAGGAAAGAACATGTGAGCAAAAGGCCAGCAAAAGGCCAGGAACCGTAAAAAGGCCGCGTTGCTGG
CGTTTTTCCATAGGCTCCGCCCCCCTGACGAGCATCACAAAAATCGACGCTCAAGTCAGAGGTGGCGAAA
CCCGACAGGACTATAAAGATACCAGGCGTTTCCCCCTGGAAGCTCCCTCGTGCGCTCTCCTGTTCCGACC
CTGCCGCTTACCGGATACCTGTCCGCCTTTCTCCCTTCGGGAAGCGTGGCGCTTTCTCATAGCTCACGCT
GTAGGTATCTCAGTTCGGTGTAGGTCGTTCGCTCCAAGCTGGGCTGTGTGCACGAACCCCCCGTTCAGCC
CGACCGCTGCGCCTTATCCGGTAACTATCGTCTTGAGTCCAACCCGGTAAGACACGACTTATCGCCACTG
GCAGCAGCCACTGGTAACAGGATTAGCAGAGCGAGGTATGTAGGCGGTGCTACAGAGTTCTTGAAGTGGT
GGCCTAACTACGGCTACACTAGAAGGACAGTATTTGGTATCTGCGCTCTGCTGAAGCCAGTTACCTTCGG
AAAAAGAGTTGGTAGCTCTTGATCCGGCAAACAAACCACCGCTGGTAGCGGTGGTTTTTTTGTTTGCAAG
CAGCAGATTACGCGCAGAAAAAAAGGATCTCAAGAAGATCCTTTGATCTTTTCTACCGGTCCGTCCAAAA
AAAAAGGCTCCAAAAGGAGCCTTTAATTGTATCGGTGATTAGAAAAACTCATCGAGCATCAAATGAAACT
GCAATTTATTCATATCAGGATTATCAATACCATATTTTTGAAAAAGCCGTTTCTGTAATGAAGGAGAAAA
CTCACCGAGGCAGTTCCATAGGATGGCAAGATCCTGGTATCGGTCTGCGATTCCGACTCGTCCAACATCA
ATACAACCTATTAATTTCCCCTCGTCAAAAATAAGGTTATCAAGTGAGAAATCACCATGAGTGACGACTG
AATCCGGTGAGAATGGCAAAAGCTTATGCATTTCTTTCCAGACTTGTTCAACAGGCCAGCCATTACGCTC
GTCATCAAAATCACTCGCATCAACCAAACCGTTATTCATTCGTGATTGCGCCTGAGCAAGACGAAATACG
CGATCGCTGTTAAAAGGACAATTACAAACAGGAATCGAATGCAACCGGCGCAGGAACACTGCCAGCGCAT
CAACAATATTTTCACCTGAATCAGGATATTCTTCTAATACCTGGAATGCTGTTTTCCCGGGGATCGCAGT
GGTGAGTAACCATGCATCATCAGGAGTACGGATAAAATGCTTGATGGTCGGAAGAGGCATAAATTCCGTC
AGCCAGTTTAGTCTGACCATCTCATCTGTAACATCATTGGCAACGCTACCTTTGCCATGTTTCAGAAACA
ACTCTGGCGCATCGGGCTTCCCATACAATCGATAGATTGTCGCACCTGATTGCCCGACATTATCGCGAGC
CCATTTATACCCATATAAATCAGCATCCATGTTGGAATTTAATCGCGGCCTGGAGCAAGACGTTTCCCGT
TGAATATGGCTCATAACACCCCTTGTATTACTGTTTATGTAAGCAGACAGTTTTATTGTTCATGATGATA
TATTTTTATCTTGTGCAATGTAACATCAGAGATTTTGAGACACAACGTGGCTTTGTTGAATAAATCGAAC
TTTTGCTGAGTTGAAGGATCAGCTCGAGTGCCACCTGACGTCTAAGAAACCATTATTATCATGACATTAA
CCTATAAAAATAGGCGTATCACGAGGCAGAATTTCAGATAAAAAAAATCCTTAGCTTTCGCTAAGGATGA
TTTCTGGAATTCGCGGCCGCTTCTAGAGACTAGTGGAAGACATGGAGAGAGACCTGCACCATATGCGGTG
TGAAATACCGCACAGATGCGTAAGGAGAAAATACCGCATCAGGCGCCATTCGCCATTCAGGCTGCGCAAC
TGTTGGGAAGGGCGATCGGTGCGGGCCTCTTCGCTATTACGCCAGCTGGCGAAAGGGGGATGTGCTGCAA
GGCGATTAAGTTGGGTAACGCCAGGGTTTTCCCAGTCACGACGTTGTAAAACGACGGCCAGTGAATTCGA
GCTCGGTACCCGGGGATCCTCTAGAGTCGACCTGCAGGCATGCAAGCTTGGCGTAATCATGGTCATAGCT
GTTTCCTGTGTGAAATTGTTATCCGCTCACAATTCCACACAACATACGAGCCGGAAGCATAAAGTGTAAA
GCCTGGGGTGCCTAATGAGTGAGCTAACTCACATTAATTGCGTTGCGCTCACTGCCCGCTTTCCAGTCGG
GAAACCTGTCGTGCCAGCTGCATTAATGAATCGGCCAACGCGCGGGGGTCTCTCGCTATGTCTTCTAACA
CCTACATCTGTATTAACGAAGCGCTGGCATTGACCCTGAGTGATTTTTCT
Features (pLannotate 1.2.2; 16 found; start..end, strand, type, name):
      7..117     -  CDS            mbeC (fragment): MBEC_ECOLX - Experimental evidence at protein level: Swiss-Prot protein existence level 1. Required for efficient mobilization of ColE1 plasmid and is thus essential to promote the specific transfer of the plasmid during conjugation. Probably functions by inducing DNA bending, helping the MbeA relaxase to melt the DNA around the nic site and cleave the phosphodiester bond. Binds specifically double-stranded DNA (dsDNA) containing the ColE1 oriT but does not recognize the inverted repeat (IR). From Escherichia coli.
    157..348     +  CDS            rop: Rop protein, which maintains plasmids at low copy number; rop
    450..589     +  misc_feature   bom: basis of mobility region from pBR322
    775..1363    -  rep_origin     ori: high-copy-number ColE1/pMB1/pBR322/pUC origin of replication
   1394..1433    -  terminator     fd terminator: central terminator from bacteriophage fd (Otsuka and Kunisawa, 1982)
   1439..2254    -  CDS            KanR: aminoglycoside phosphotransferase; aph(3')-Ia; confers resistance to kanamycin in bacteria or G418 (Geneticin®) in eukaryotes
   2481..2524    -  terminator     bacterial terminator: putative bacterial transcription terminator
   2527..2548    +  misc_feature   BioBrick prefix: BioBrick prefix for parts that do not start with "ATG"
   2575..2633    +  misc_feature   bom (fragment): basis of mobility region from pBR322
   2639..2796    -  CDS            lacZα (fragment): LacZα fragment of β-galactosidase; lacZ fragment
   2793..2849    +  misc_feature   MCS: pUC18/19 multiple cloning site
   2886..2902    -  protein_bind   lac operator: The lac repressor binds to the lac operator to inhibit transcription in E. coli. This inhibition can be relieved by adding lactose or isopropyl-β-D-thiogalactopyranoside (IPTG). lac repressor encoded by lacI
   2910..2940    -  promoter       lac promoter: promoter for the E. coli lac operon
   2955..2976    -  protein_bind   CAP binding site: CAP binding activates transcription in the presence of cAMP. E. coli catabolite activator protein
   2989..3057    -  CDS            lacI (fragment): lac repressor; lacI; The lac repressor binds to the lac operator to inhibit transcription in E. coli. This inhibition can be relieved by adding lactose or isopropyl-β-D-thiogalactopyranoside (IPTG).
   3062..3130    +  CDS            YPB2_ECOLX (fragment): Protein predicted: Swiss-Prot protein existence level 4. From Escherichia coli.
