[The description below was written by a language model from this plasmid's Addgene catalogue record and pLannotate feature annotations shown in this document.]
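Description:
DVK_pBR322_AF is an empty destination vector for modular Golden Gate-style assembly in E. coli, built on the DVK backbone of the CIDAR MoClo system and classed as a synthetic biology vector. It is about 3.1 kb, is selected with kanamycin through an aph(3')-Ia aminoglycoside phosphotransferase gene (KanR), and replicates from a pBR322-type ColE1/pMB1 origin. Although the annotation tool gives this origin a generic "high-copy" label, the plasmid also carries an intact rop gene, whose product keeps copy number down, which fits the catalogue's low-copy designation. The bom (basis of mobility) region and short fragments annotated as mbeC and a predicted E. coli protein appear to be remnants brought in with the pBR322 replication segment rather than functional payload. Terminators (an fd phage terminator and a putative bacterial terminator) flank the resistance cassette, helping to insulate it from neighbouring transcription.

No insert is present. The cloning region holds a lacZα fragment driven by the lac promoter, with its CAP binding site and lac operator, together with a pUC18/19-type multiple cloning site, a small lacI remnant and a BioBrick prefix. In MoClo destination vectors this lacZα cassette normally acts as a placeholder that is displaced by the assembled parts, allowing blue/white screening, although the record does not describe the screening scheme or name the type IIS enzyme sites. According to the catalogue, the cloning site carries the A and F CIDAR MoClo overhangs, so the vector accepts level 1 constructs, typically a transcription unit assembled from basic parts spanning those fusion sites. It belongs to a set of MoClo-compatible vectors built for modular protein expression in E. coli, here offering a lower-copy, kanamycin-selected context.
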