Addgene plasmid #217593: DVK_pBR322_AF
Purpose: (Empty Backbone) Destination vector with kanamycin resistance and pBR322 origin of replication. Carries A-F CIDAR MoClo overhangs for level 1 construct cloning.
Depositing lab: Wei Huang. Depositing organization: University of Oxford. Publication: Construction and Characterization of MoClo-Compatible Vectors for Modular Protein Expression in E. coli. Nielsen JR, Lewis MJ, Huang WE. ACS Synth Biol. 2025 Jan 12. doi: 10.1021/acssynbio.4c00564. PubMed 39801078.
Backbone
  Vector backbone: DVK
  Vector type: Synthetic Biology
Growth in bacteria
  Bacterial resistance: Kanamycin, 50 μg/mL
  Growth temperature: 37°C
  Growth strain: DH5alpha
  Copy number: Low Copy
Gene/Insert
  Gene/Insert name: None
  Mutation: None
Terms and licenses: Academic/Nonprofit Terms; Industry Terms: Not Available to Industry
How to cite: DVK_pBR322_AF was a gift from Wei Huang (Addgene plasmid # 217593 ; http://n2t.net/addgene:217593 ; RRID:Addgene_217593)
